>Addgene plasmid #74103 | pREDSIX | depositor full sequence | sequence record 138668 | oriV: 6-990; MCS: 1003-1063; mob: 1165-3154; bla: 4232-3372; mCherry: 4620-5327
CTGCCAGCTGCATTAATGAATCGGCCAACGCGCGGGGAGAGGCGGTTTGCGTATTGGGCGCTCTTCCGCT
TCCTCGCTCACTGACTCGCTGCGCTCGGTCGTTCGGCTGCGGCGAGCGGTATCAGCTCACTCAAAGGCGG
TAATACGGTTATCCACAGAATCAGGGGATAACGCAGGAAAGAACATGTGAGCAAAAGGCCAGCAAAAGGC
CAGGAACCGTAAAAAGGCCGCGTTGCTGGCGTTTTTCCATAGGCTCCGCCCCCCTGACGAGCATCACAAA
AATCGACGCTCAAGTCAGAGGTGGCGAAACCCGACAGGACTATAAAGATACCAGGCGTTTCCCCCTGGAA
GCTCCCTCGTGCGCTCTCCTGTTCCGACCCTGCCGCTTACCGGATACCTGTCCGCCTTTCTCCCTTCGGG
AAGCGTGGCGCTTTCTCATAGCTCACGCTGTAGGTATCTCAGTTCGGTGTAGGTCGTTCGCTCCAAGCTG
GGCTGTGTGCACGAACCCCCCGTTCAGCCCGACCGCTGCGCCTTATCCGGTAACTATCGTCTTGAGTCCA
ACCCGGTAAGACACGACTTATCGCCACTGGCAGCAGCCACTGGTAACAGGATTAGCAGAGCGAGGTATGT
AGGCGGTGCTACAGAGTTCTTGAAGTGGTGGCCTAACTACGGCTACACTAGAAGAACAGTATTTGGTATC
TGCGCTCTGCTGAAGCCAGTTACCTTCGGAAAAAGAGTTGGTAGCTCTTGATCCGGCAAACAAACCACCG
CTGGTAGCGGTGGTTTTTTTGTTTGCAAGCAGCAGATTACGCGCAGAAAAAAAGGATCTCAAGAAGATCC
TTTGATCTTTTCTACGGGGTCTGACGCTCAGTGGAACGAAAACTCACGTTAAGGGATTTTGGTCATGAGA
TTATCAAAAAGGATCTTCACCTAGATCCTTTTAAATTAAAAATGAAGTTTTAAATCAATCTAAAGTATAT
ATGAGTAAACTTGGTCTGACAGGTTTAAACTCTAGACAATTGCCTAGGATGCATGCTAGCCTTAAGATTT
AAATGTTAATTAATCCGGTTTATTGACTACCGGAAGCAGTGTGACCGTGTGCTTCTCAAATGCCTGAGGC
CAGTTTGCTCAGGCTCTCCCCGTGGAGGTAATAATTGACGATATGATCCAGCCGACCAGGCTTTCCACGC
CCGCGTGCCGCTCCATGTCGTTCGCGCGGTTCTCGGAAACGCGCTGCCGCGTTTCGTGATTGTCACGCTC
AAGCCCGTAGTCCCGTTCGAGCGTCGCGCAGAGGTCAGCGAGGGCGCGGTAGGCCCGATACGGCTCATGG
ATGGTGTTTCGGGTCGGGTGAATCTTGTTGATGGCGATATGGATGTGCAGGTTGTCGGTGTCGTGATGCA
CGGCACTGACGCGCTGATGCTCGGCGAAGCCAAGCCCAGCGCAGATGCGGTCCTCAATCGCGCGCAACGT
CTCCGCGTCGGGCTTCTCTCCCGCGCGGAAGCTAACCAGCAGGTGATAGGTCTTGTCGGCCTCGGAACGG
GTGTTGCCGTGCTGGGTCGCCATCACCTCGGCCATGACAGCGGGCAGGGTGTTTGCCTCGCAGTTCGTGA
CGCGCACGTGACCCAGGCGCTCGGTCTTGCCTTGCTCGTCGGTGATGTACTTCACCAGCTCCGCGAAGTC
GCTCTTCTTGATGGAGCGCATGGGGACGTGCTTGGCAATCACGCGCACCCCCCGGCCGTTTTAGCGGCTA
AAAAAGTCATGGCTCTGCCCTCGGGCGGACCACGCCCATCATGACCTTGCCAAGCTCGTCCTGCTTCTCT
TCGATCTTCGCCAGCAGGGCGAGGATCGTGGCATCACCGAACCGCGCCGTGCGCGGGTCGTCGGTGAGCC
AGAGTTTCAGCAGGCCGCCCAGGCGGCCCAGGTCGCCATTGATGCGGGCCAGCTCGCGGACGTGCTCATA
GTCCACGACGCCCGTGATTTTGTAGCCCTGGCCGACGGCCAGCAGGTAGGCCGACAGGCTCATGCCGGCC
GCCGCCGCCTTTTCCTCAATCGCTCTTCGTTCGTCTGGAAGGCAGTACACCTTGATAGGTGGGCTGCCCT
TCCTGGTTGGCTTGGTTTCATCAGCCATCCGCTTGCCCTCATCTGTTACGCCGGCGGTAGCCGGCCAGCC
TCGCAGAGCAGGATTCCCGTTGAGCACCGCCAGGTGCGAATAAGGGACAGTGAAGAAGGAACACCCGCTC
GCGGGTGGGCCTACTTCACCTATCCTGCCCGGCTGACGCCGTTGGATACACCAAGGAAAGTCTACACGAA
CCCTTTGGCAAAATCCTGTATATCGTGCGAAAAAGGATGGATATACCGAAAAAATCGCTATAATGACCCC
GAAGCAGGGTTATGCAGCGGAAAAGCGCTGCTTCCCTGCTGTTTTGTGGAATATCTACCGACTGGAAACA
GGCAAATGCAGGAAATTACTGAACTGAGGGGACAGGCGAGAGACGATGCCAAAGAGCTACACCGACGAGC
TGGCCGAGTGGGTTGAATCCCGCGCGGCCAAGAAGCGCCGGCGTGATGAGGCTGCGGTTGCGTTCCTGGC
GGTGAGGGCGGATGTCGAGGCGGCGTTAGCGTCCGGCTATGCGCTCGTCACCATTTGGGAGCACATGCGG
GAAACGGGGAAGGTCAAGTTCTCCTACGAGACGTTCCGCTCGCACGCCAGGCGGCACATCAAGGCCAAGC
CCGCCGATGTGCCCGCACCGCAGGCCAAGGCTGCGGAACCCGCGCCGGCACCCAAGACGCCGGAGCCACG
GCGGCCGAAGCAGGGGGGCAAGGCTGAAAAGCCGGCCCCCGCTGCGGCCCCGACCGGCTTCACCTTCAAC
CCAACACCGGACAAAAAGGATCTACTGTAATGGCGAAAATTCACATGGTTTTGCAGGGCAAGGGCGGGGT
CGGCAAGTCGGCCATCGCCGCGATCATTGCGCAGTACAAGATGGACAAGGGGCAGACACCCTTGTGCATC
GACACCGACCCGGTGAACGCGACGTTCGAGGGCTACAAGGCCCTGAACGTCCGCCGGCTGAACATCATGG
CCGGCGACGAAATTAACTCGCGCAACTTCGACACCCTGGTCGAGCTGATTGCGCCGACCAAGGATGACGT
GGTGATCCTCTACGCCGGACGCATCGTGGCCGGCATCACCGGCGCCACAGGTGCGGTTGCTGGCGCCTAT
ATCGCCGACATCACCGATGGGGAAGATCCTTGAAGCTGTCCCTGATGGTCGTCATCTACCTGCCTGGACA
GCATGGCCTGCAACGCGGGCATCCCGATGCCGCCGGAAGCGAGAAGAATCATAATGGGGAAGGCCATCCA
GCCTCGCGTCGTTACCAATGCTTAATCAGTGAGGCACCTATCTCAGCGATCTGTCTATTTCGTTCATCCA
TAGTTGCCTGACTCCCCGTCGTGTAGATAACTACGATACGGGAGGGCTTACCATCTGGCCCCAGTGCTGC
AATGATACCGCGAGACCCACGCTCACCGGCTCCAGATTTATCAGCAATAAACCAGCCAGCCGGAAGGGCC
GAGCGCAGAAGTGGTCCTGCAACTTTATCCGCCTCCATCCAGTCTATTAATTGTTGCCGGGAAGCTAGAG
TAAGTAGTTCGCCAGTTAATAGTTTGCGCAACGTTGTTGCCATTGCTGCAGGCATCGTGGTGTCACGCTC
GTCGTTTGGTATGGCTTCATTCAGCTCCGGTTCCCAACGATCAAGGCGAGTTACATGATCCCCCATGTTG
TGCAAAAAAGCGGTTAGCTCCTTCGGTCCTCCGATCGTTGTCAGAAGTAAGTTGGCCGCAGTGTTATCAC
TCATGGTTATGGCAGCACTGCATAATTCTCTTACTGTCATGCCATCCGTAAGATGCTTTTCTGTGACTGG
TGAGTACTCAACCAAGTCATTCTGAGAATAGTGTATGCGGCGACCGAGTTGCTCTTGCCCGGCGTCAACA
CGGGATAATACCGCGCCACATAGCAGAACTTTAAAAGTGCTCATCATTGGAAAACGTTCTTCGGGGCGAA
AACTCTCAAGGATCTTACCGCTGTTGAGATCCAGTTCGATGTAACCCACTCGTGCACCCAACTGATCTTC
AGCATCTTTTACTTTCACCAGCGTTTCTGGGTGAGCAAAAACAGGAAGGCAAAATGCCGCAAAAAAGGGA
ATAAGGGCGACACGGAAATGTTGAATACTCATACTCTTCCTTTTTCAATATTATTGAAGCATTTATCAGG
GTTATTGTCTCATGAGCGGATACATATTTGAATGTATTTAGAAAAATAAACAAATAGGGGTTCCGCGCAC
ATTTCCAATTCGCCCTTAGTGAAGACAAAGGTAAGCTTGCTCGATCTCGGCGAGCGCCGCGGCGGCGCCC
CGGAGGCGCAGCGGCTCTACGAGCAGGTCGGCGAGGCCGCGTCCTGACCCCTCATTCGGCGCGATCCGCC
CTGCCGGCAAACCTGCCGCTTGATCATCGTCGCACAAGCCTCTAATCGGTCCGCGCCTTTACGCCCGGCT
TATGGCCGGTCCCGCGGTAGGATTGCACGAAGCTTAGATCTTGACTAGAAATAAGAAGGAGATATAATTA
TGGTGAGCAAGGGCGAGGAGGATAACATGGCCATCATCAAGGAGTTCATGCGCTTCAAGGTGCACATGGA
GGGCTCCGTGAACGGCCACGAGTTCGAGATCGAGGGCGAGGGCGAGGGCCGCCCCTACGAGGGCACCCAG
ACCGCCAAGCTGAAGGTGACCAAGGGTGGCCCCCTGCCCTTCGCCTGGGACATCCTGTCCCCTCAGTTCA
TGTACGGCTCCAAGGCCTACGTGAAGCACCCCGCCGACATCCCCGACTACTTGAAGCTGTCCTTCCCCGA
GGGCTTCAAGTGGGAGCGCGTGATGAACTTCGAGGACGGCGGCGTGGTGACCGTGACCCAGGACTCCTCC
CTGCAGGACGGCGAGTTCATCTACAAGGTGAAGCTGCGCGGCACCAACTTCCCCTCCGACGGCCCCGTAA
TGCAGAAGAAGACCATGGGCTGGGAGGCCTCCTCCGAGCGGATGTACCCCGAGGACGGCGCCCTGAAGGG
CGAGATCAAGCAGAGGCTGAAGCTGAAGGACGGCGGCCACTACGACGCTGAGGTCAAGACCACCTACAAG
GCCAAGAAGCCCGTGCAGCTGCCCGGCGCCTACAACGTCAACATCAAGTTGGACATCACCTCCCACAACG
AGGACTACACCATCGTGGAACAGTACGAACGCGCCGAGGGCCGCCACTCCACCGGCGGCATGGACGAGCT
GTACAAGGAATTGAAGCTTAGATCTTGA
Features (pLannotate 1.2.2; 12 found; start..end, strand, type, name):
      2..61      -  CDS            lacI (fragment): lac repressor; lacI; The lac repressor binds to the lac operator to inhibit transcription in E. coli. This inhibition can be relieved by adding lactose or isopropyl-β-D-thiogalactopyranoside (IPTG).
    244..832     -  rep_origin     ori: high-copy-number ColE1/pMB1/pBR322/pUC origin of replication
   1165..1719    -  CDS            traI (fragment): TRAI6_ECOLX - Experimental evidence at protein level: Swiss-Prot protein existence level 1. The initiation process of transfer DNA synthesis requires the interaction of at least three plasmid-specific components (TraH, I, and J) at the transfer origin resulting in the assembly of a specialised nucleoprotein complex - the relaxosome. Site- and strand-specific cleavage at the transfer origin is dependent on TraI and TraJ. From Escherichia coli.
   1757..2128    -  CDS            traJ: oriT-recognizing protein; traJ
   2161..2270    -  oriT           oriT: incP origin of transfer
   2496..2897    +  CDS            traK: TRAK4_ECOLX - Experimental evidence at protein level: Swiss-Prot protein existence level 1. From Escherichia coli.
   2900..3157    +  CDS            traL (fragment): TRAL4_ECOLX - Experimental evidence at protein level: Swiss-Prot protein existence level 1. From Escherichia coli.
   3154..3248    +  CDS            TcR (fragment): tetracycline efflux protein; tet; confers resistance to tetracycline
   3245..3371    -  CDS            TcR (fragment): tetracycline efflux protein; tet; confers resistance to tetracycline
   3372..4232    -  CDS            AmpR: β-lactamase; bla; confers resistance to ampicillin, carbenicillin, and related antibiotics
   4233..4337    -  promoter       AmpR promoter: bla
   4620..5327    +  CDS            mCherry: mCherry is a basic (constitutively fluorescent) red fluorescent protein published in 2004, derived from Discosoma sp.. It is reported to be a very rapidly-maturing monomer with low acid sensitivity.
