[The description below was written by a language model from this plasmid's Addgene catalogue record and pLannotate feature annotations shown in this document.]
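Description:
pREDSIX is an empty-backbone, mobilizable bacterial vector derived from pUCBM21. It was designed for marker replacement mutagenesis in Bradyrhizobium diazoefficiens and other Alphaproteobacteria. The 5,348 nt plasmid is maintained at high copy in E. coli through a ColE1/pUC-type origin and is selected with ampicillin via the bla β-lactamase gene under its own promoter. This type of origin generally does not function in Alphaproteobacteria, so the plasmid would be expected to act as a suicide vector in the recipient. Its sequences would then persist only if they recombine into the genome.

Conjugative delivery depends on a roughly 2 kb mob region of IncP type. This region contains the origin of transfer (oriT), complete traJ and traK genes, and partial traI and traL reading frames. These parts supply the cis-acting site and some relaxosome components, but the remaining transfer functions must come from a donor strain or helper. Short lacI and tetracycline-resistance fragments are also annotated; they appear to be non-functional leftovers from construction.

A short multiple cloning site between the origin and the mob region accepts the user's mutagenesis cassette. The record does not spell out the cassette design, but for marker replacement it is typically homologous flanking regions surrounding a resistance marker. The vector backbone also carries a 708 bp mCherry coding sequence, taken with the Ptuf promoter from an earlier plasmid according to the catalogue entry, although the promoter itself is not annotated in the feature table. Because mCherry sits outside the cloning site, red fluorescence presumably marks clones that have integrated the whole plasmid by a single crossover. Non-fluorescent colonies would then be candidates for the desired double-crossover replacement.
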