Addgene plasmid #74103: pREDSIX
Purpose: (Empty Backbone) mCherry-encoding vector for marker replacement mutagenesis in Bradyrhizobium diazoefficiens and other Alphaproteobacteria
Depositing lab: Hans-Martin Fischer. Depositing organization: ETH Zurich (Swiss Federal Institute of Technology). Publication: Versatile vectors for efficient mutagenesis of Bradyrhizobium diazoefficiens and other Alphaproteobacteria. Ledermann R, Strebel S, Kampik C, Fischer HM. Appl Environ Microbiol. 2016 Feb 26. pii: AEM.04085-15. 10.1128/AEM.04085-15 PubMed 26921431.
Backbone
  Vector backbone: pUCBM21
  Modifications to backbone: see Ledermann et al., Appl. Env. Microbiol., 2016
  Vector type: Conjugative bacterial vector
Growth in bacteria
  Bacterial resistance: Ampicillin, 100 μg/mL
  Growth temperature: 37°C
  Growth strain: DH5alpha
  Copy number: High Copy
Gene/Insert
  Gene/Insert name: mCherry
  Species: Synthetic
  Insert size (bp): 708
Resource information
  A portion of this plasmid was derived from a plasmid made by: The source of Ptuf-mCherry is plasmid pMRE-105-mCherry (Schada von Borzyskowski, L. et al., ACS Synth. Biol. 4:430-443 2015) which was kindly provided by Tobias Erb, MPI, Marburg, Germany
Terms and licenses: Academic/Nonprofit Terms; Industry Terms: Not Available to Industry
How to cite: pREDSIX was a gift from Hans-Martin Fischer (Addgene plasmid # 74103 ; http://n2t.net/addgene:74103 ; RRID:Addgene_74103)
