>Addgene plasmid #74103 | pREDSIX | addgene partial sequence | sequence record 141682 | mCherry-F 5'-ccccgtaatgcagaagaaga-3'
TCCCCGAGGACGGCGCCCTGAAGGGCGAGATCAAGCAGAGGCTGAAGCTGAAGGACGGCGGCCACTACGA
CGCTGAGGTCAAGACCACCTACAAGGCCAAGAAGCCCGTGCAGCTGCCCGGCGCCTACAACGTCAACATC
AAGTTGGACATCACCTCCCACAACGAGGACTACACCATCGTGGAACAGTACGAACGCGCCGAGGGCCGCC
ACTCCACCGGCGGCATGGACGAGCTGTACAAGGAATTGAAGCTTAGATCTTGACTGCCAGCTGCATTAAT
GAATCGGCCAACGCGCGGGGAGAGGCGGTTTGCGTATTGGGCGCTCTTCCGCTTCCTCGCTCACTGACTC
GCTGCGCTCGGTCGTTCGGCTGCGGCGAGCGGTATCAGCTCACTCAAAGGCGGTAATACGGTTATCCACA
GAATCAGGGGATAACGCAGGAAAGAACATGTGAGCAAAAGGCCAGCAAAAGGCCAGGAACCGTAAAAAGG
CCGCGTTGCTGGCGTTTTTCCATAGGCTCCGCCCCCCTGACGAGCATCACAAAAATCGACGCTCAAGTCA
GAGGTGGCGAAACCCGACAGGACTATAAAGATACCAGGCGTTTCCCCCTGGAAGCTCCCTCGTGCGCTCT
CCTGTTCCGACCCTGCCGCTTACCGGATACCTGTCCGCCTTTCTCCCTTCGGGAAGCGTGGCGCTTTCTC
ATAGCTCACGCTGTAGGTATCTCAGTTCGGTGTAGGTCGTTCGCTCCAAGCTGGGCTGTGTGCACGAACC
CCCCGTTCAGCCCGACCGCTGCGCCTTATCCGGTAACTATCGTCTTGAGTCCAACCCGGTAAGACACGAC
TTATCGCCACTGGCAGCAGCCACTGGTAACAGGATTAGCAGAGCGAGGTATGTAGGCGGTGCTACAGAGT
TCTTGAAGTGGTGGCCTAACTACGGCTACACTAGAAGAACAGTATTTGGTATCTGCGCTCTGCTGAAGCC
AGTTACCTTCGGAAA
