>Addgene plasmid #74103 | pREDSIX | addgene partial sequence | sequence record 141683 | mCherry-R 5'-TTGGTCACCTTCAGCTTGG-3'
CCCTCGCCCTCGATCTCGAACTCGTGGCCGTTCACGGAGCCCTCCATGTGCACCTTGAAGCGCATGAACT
CCTTGATGATGGCCATGTTATCCTCCTCGCCCTTGCTCACCATAATTATATCTCCTTCTTATTTCTAGTC
AAGATCTAAGCTTCGTGCAATCCTACCGCGGGACCGGCCATAAGCCGGGCGTAAAGGCGCGGACCGATTA
GAGGCTTGTGCGACGATGATCAAGCGGCAGGTTTGCCGGCAGGGCGGATCGCGCCGAATGAGGGGTCAGG
ACGCGGCCTCGCCGACCTGCTCGTAGAGCCGCTGCGCCTCCGGGGCGCCGCCGCGGCGCTCGCCGAGATC
GAGCAAGCTTACCTTTGTCTTCACTAAGGGCGAATTGGAAATGTGCGCGGAACCCCTATTTGTTTATTTT
TCTAAATACATTCAAATATGTATCCGCTCATGAGACAATAACCCTGATAAATGCTTCAATAATATTGAAA
AAGGAAGAGTATGAGTATTCAACATTTCCGTGTCGCCCTTATTCCCTTTTTTGCGGCATTTTGCCTTCCT
GTTTTTGCTCACCCAGAAACGCTGGTGAAAGTAAAAGATGCTGAAGATCAGTTGGGTGCACGAGTGGGTT
ACATCGAACTGGATCTCAACAGCGGTAAGATCCTTGAGAGTTTTCGCCCCGAAGAACGTTTTCCAATGAT
GAGCACTTTTAAAGTTCTGCTATGTGGCGCGGTATTATCCCGTGTTGACGCCGGGCAAGAGCAACTCGGT
CGCCGCATACACTATTCTCAGAATGACTTGGTTGAGTACTCACCAGTCACAGAAAAGCATCTTACGGATG
GCATGACAGTAAGAGAATTATGCAGTGCTGCCATAACCATGAGTGATAACACTGCGGCCAACTTACTTCT
GACAACGATCGGAGGACCGAAGGAGCTAACCGCTTTTTTGCACAACATGGGGGATCATGTAACTC
